Addgene plasmid #68174: pPAtUbq10 (GB0223)
Purpose: Provides the Arabidopsis thaliana polyubiquitin 10 promoter as a level 0 GoldenBraid part
Depositing lab: Diego Orzaez. Depositing organization: Agencia Estatal Consejo Superior de Investigaciones Científicas, M.P. Publication: GoldenBraid 2.0: a comprehensive DNA assembly framework for plant synthetic biology. Sarrion-Perdigones A, Vazquez-Vilar M, Palaci J, Castelijns B, Forment J, Ziarsolo P, Blanca J, Granell A, Orzaez D. Plant Physiol. 2013 Jul;162(3):1618-31. 10.1104/pp.113.217661 PubMed 23669743.
Backbone
  Vector backbone: pUPD
  Backbone manufacturer: self-made; derived from pGEMT-Easy manufactured by Promega
  Vector type: Synthetic Biology
Growth in bacteria
  Bacterial resistance: Ampicillin, 100 μg/mL
  Growth temperature: 37°C
  Growth strain: DH5alpha
  Copy number: High Copy
Gene/Insert
  Gene/Insert name: AtUbq10 promoter
  Species: A. thaliana (mustard weed)
  Insert size (bp): 636
  Mutation: BsaI and BsmBI sites removed
  Cloning method: Restriction Enzyme; 5′ cloning site BsmBI (destroyed during cloning); 3′ cloning site BsmBI (destroyed during cloning)
  Sequencing primers: 5′ T7; 3′ SP6
Terms and licenses: Academic/Nonprofit Terms; Industry Terms: Not Available to Industry
Depositor comments: insert can be released with BsaI
How to cite: pPAtUbq10 (GB0223) was a gift from Diego Orzaez (Addgene plasmid # 68174 ; http://n2t.net/addgene:68174 ; RRID:Addgene_68174)
