[The description below was written by a language model from this plasmid's Addgene catalogue record and pLannotate feature annotations shown in this document.]
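Description:
pPAtUbq10 (GB0223) is a level 0 part plasmid from the GoldenBraid 2.0 modular cloning system for plant synthetic biology. It supplies the Arabidopsis thaliana polyubiquitin 10 (AtUbq10) promoter as a standardised, reusable DNA part. The backbone is pUPD, the GoldenBraid universal part domestication vector, which the depositor derived from pGEM-T Easy. It is a small E. coli cloning plasmid of about 3.7 kb, maintained at high copy from a ColE1/pUC-type origin and selected with ampicillin through the β-lactamase gene and its native promoter. It also retains an f1 phage origin. Remnants of the lac region (lac promoter, operator, CAP site and a lacZα fragment) are present, consistent with a lacZα cloning site interrupted by the insert.

The payload is a 636 bp AtUbq10 promoter fragment that has been "domesticated" by removing internal BsaI and BsmBI sites, so these type IIS enzymes can be used in later assembly steps without cutting the part. The fragment was cloned using BsmBI sites that were destroyed in the process, and it can be released with BsaI for assembly into higher-level transcriptional units alongside coding sequences and terminators. T7 and SP6 promoters flank the cloning region and serve as sequencing primer sites. The automated feature table annotates only backbone elements and not the promoter itself, which presumably lies in the unannotated stretch between the T7 and SP6 promoters. A short match to a hornet peptide next to the SP6 promoter is almost certainly a spurious annotation. The plasmid has no plant selection marker or T-DNA borders, so it acts purely as a part donor rather than a plant transformation vector.
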