Features (pLannotate 1.2.2; 13 found; start..end, strand, type, name):
    673..735     -  CDS            VESPI_VESMG (fragment): Experimental evidence at protein level: Swiss-Prot protein existence level 1. Shows contractile activity on isolated ileum smooth muscle. From Vespa magnifica (Hornet).
    747..765     -  promoter       SP6 promoter: promoter for bacteriophage SP6 RNA polymerase
    807..823     -  protein_bind   lac operator: The lac repressor binds to the lac operator to inhibit transcription in E. coli. This inhibition can be relieved by adding lactose or isopropyl-β-D-thiogalactopyranoside (IPTG). lac repressor encoded by lacI
    831..861     -  promoter       lac promoter: promoter for the E. coli lac operon
    876..897     -  protein_bind   CAP binding site: CAP binding activates transcription in the presence of cAMP. E. coli catabolite activator protein
    910..1002    -  CDS            lacI (fragment): lac repressor; lacI; The lac repressor binds to the lac operator to inhibit transcription in E. coli. This inhibition can be relieved by adding lactose or isopropyl-β-D-thiogalactopyranoside (IPTG).
   1185..1773    -  rep_origin     ori: high-copy-number ColE1/pMB1/pBR322/pUC origin of replication
   1944..2804    -  CDS            AmpR: β-lactamase; bla; confers resistance to ampicillin, carbenicillin, and related antibiotics
   2805..2909    -  promoter       AmpR promoter: bla
   2936..2986    +  misc_feature   bom (fragment): basis of mobility region from pBR322
   3014..3442    -  rep_origin     f1 ori (sequence partly withheld): f1 bacteriophage origin of replication; arrow indicates direction of (+) strand synthesis
   3446..3603    -  CDS            lacZα (fragment): LacZα fragment of β-galactosidase; lacZ fragment
   3606..3624    +  promoter       T7 promoter: promoter for bacteriophage T7 RNA polymerase
>Addgene plasmid #68174 | pPAtUbq10 (GB0223) | depositor full sequence | sequence record 125539 | pPAtUbq10  (GB0223) sequence 3697 bps
CTCGGGAGGTCGACGAGTCAGTAATAAACGGCGTCAAAGTGGTTGCAGCCGGCACACACGAGTCGTGTTT
ATCAACTCAAAGCACAAATACTTTTCCTCAACCTAAAAATAAGGCAATTAGCCAAAAACAACTTTGCGTG
TAAACAACGCTCAATACACGTGTCATTTTATTATTAGCTATTGCTTCACCGCCTTAGCTTTCTCGTGACC
TAGTCGTCCTCGTCTTTTCTTCTTCTTCTTCTATAAAACAATACCCAAAGAGCTCTTCTTCTTCACAATT
CAGATTTCAATTTCTCAAAATCTTAAAAACTTTCTCTCAATTCTCTCTACCGTGATCAAGGTAAATTTCT
GTGTTCCTTATTCTCTCAAAATCTTCGATTTTGTTTTCGTTCGATCCCAATTTCGTATATGTTCTTTGGT
TTAGATTCTGTTAATCTTAGATCGAAGACGATTTTCTGGGTTTGATCGTTAGATATCATCTTAATTCTCG
ATTAGGGTTTCATAGATATCATCCGATTTGTTCAAATAATTTGAGTTTTGTCGAATAATTACTCTTCGAT
TTGTGATTTCTATCTAGATCTGGTGTTAGTTTCTAGTTTGTGCGATCGAATTTGTCGATTAATCTGAGTT
TTTCTGATTAACAGAATGCGAGACCACTCATCGCCCAATCACTAGTGAATTCGCGGCCGCCTGCAGGTCG
ACCATATGGGAGAGCTCCCAACGCGTTGGATGCATAGCTTGAGTATTCTATAGTGTCACCTAAATAGCTT
GGCGTAATCATGGTCATAGCTGTTTCCTGTGTGAAATTGTTATCCGCTCACAATTCCACACAACATACGA
GCCGGAAGCATAAAGTGTAAAGCCTGGGGTGCCTAATGAGTGAGCTAACTCACATTAATTGCGTTGCGCT
CACTGCCCGCTTTCCAGTCGGGAAACCTGTCGTGCCAGCTGCATTAATGAATCGGCCAACGCGCGGGGAG
AGGCGGTTTGCGTATTGGGCGCTCTTCCGCTTCCTCGCTCACTGACTCGCTGCGCTCGGTCGTTCGGCTG
CGGCGAGCGGTATCAGCTCACTCAAAGGCGGTAATACGGTTATCCACAGAATCAGGGGATAACGCAGGAA
AGAACATGTGAGCAAAAGGCCAGCAAAAGGCCAGGAACCGTAAAAAGGCCGCGTTGCTGGCGTTTTTCCA
TAGGCTCCGCCCCCCTGACGAGCATCACAAAAATCGACGCTCAAGTCAGAGGTGGCGAAACCCGACAGGA
CTATAAAGATACCAGGCGTTTCCCCCTGGAAGCTCCCTCGTGCGCTCTCCTGTTCCGACCCTGCCGCTTA
CCGGATACCTGTCCGCCTTTCTCCCTTCGGGAAGCGTGGCGCTTTCTCATAGCTCACGCTGTAGGTATCT
CAGTTCGGTGTAGGTCGTTCGCTCCAAGCTGGGCTGTGTGCACGAACCCCCCGTTCAGCCCGACCGCTGC
GCCTTATCCGGTAACTATCGTCTTGAGTCCAACCCGGTAAGACACGACTTATCGCCACTGGCAGCAGCCA
CTGGTAACAGGATTAGCAGAGCGAGGTATGTAGGCGGTGCTACAGAGTTCTTGAAGTGGTGGCCTAACTA
CGGCTACACTAGAAGAACAGTATTTGGTATCTGCGCTCTGCTGAAGCCAGTTACCTTCGGAAAAAGAGTT
GGTAGCTCTTGATCCGGCAAACAAACCACCGCTGGTAGCGGTGGTTTTTTTGTTTGCAAGCAGCAGATTA
CGCGCAGAAAAAAAGGATCTCAAGAAGATCCTTTGATCTTTTCTACGGGGTCTGACGCTCAGTGGAACGA
AAACTCACGTTAAGGGATTTTGGTCATGAGATTATCAAAAAGGATCTTCACCTAGATCCTTTTAAATTAA
AAATGAAGTTTTAAATCAATCTAAAGTATATATGAGTAAACTTGGTCTGACAGTTACCAATGCTTAATCA
GTGAGGCACCTATCTCAGCGATCTGTCTATTTCGTTCATCCATAGTTGCCTGACTCCCCGTCGTGTAGAT
AACTACGATACGGGAGGGCTTACCATCTGGCCCCAGTGCTGCAATGATACCGCGAGACCCACGCTCACCG
GCTCCAGATTTATCAGCAATAAACCAGCCAGCCGGAAGGGCCGAGCGCAGAAGTGGTCCTGCAACTTTAT
CCGCCTCCATCCAGTCTATTAATTGTTGCCGGGAAGCTAGAGTAAGTAGTTCGCCAGTTAATAGTTTGCG
CAACGTTGTTGCCATTGCTACAGGCATCGTGGTGTCACGCTCGTCGTTTGGTATGGCTTCATTCAGCTCC
GGTTCCCAACGATCAAGGCGAGTTACATGATCCCCCATGTTGTGCAAAAAAGCGGTTAGCTCCTTCGGTC
CTCCGATCGTTGTCAGAAGTAAGTTGGCCGCAGTGTTATCACTCATGGTTATGGCAGCACTGCATAATTC
TCTTACTGTCATGCCATCCGTAAGATGCTTTTCTGTGACTGGTGAGTACTCAACCAAGTCATTCTGAGAA
TAGTGTATGCGGCGACCGAGTTGCTCTTGCCCGGCGTCAATACGGGATAATACCGCGCCACATAGCAGAA
CTTTAAAAGTGCTCATCATTGGAAAACGTTCTTCGGGGCGAAAACTCTCAAGGATCTTACCGCTGTTGAG
ATCCAGTTCGATGTAACCCACTCGTGCACCCAACTGATCTTCAGCATCTTTTACTTTCACCAGCGTTTCT
GGGTGAGCAAAAACAGGAAGGCAAAATGCCGCAAAAAAGGGAATAAGGGCGACACGGAAATGTTGAATAC
TCATACTCTTCCTTTTTCAATATTATTGAAGCATTTATCAGGGTTATTGTCTCATGAGCGGATACATATT
TGAATGTATTTAGAAAAATAAACAAATAGGGGTTCCGCGCACATTTCCCCGAAAAGTGCCACCTGATGCG
GTGTGAAATACCGCACAGATGCGTAAGGAGAAAATACCGCATCAGGAAATTGTAAGCGTTAATATTTTGT
TAAAATTCGCGTTAAATTTTTGTTAAATCAGCTCATTTTTTAACCAATAGGCCGAAATCGGCAAAATCCC
TTATAAATCAAAAGAATAGACCGAGATAGGGT
[37 nt withheld, positions 3113-3149]
AAAGAACGTGGACTCCAACGTCAAAGG
[49 nt withheld, positions 3177-3225]
T
[91 nt withheld, positions 3227-3317]
G
[124 nt withheld, positions 3319-3442]
CCATTCGCCATTCAGGCTGCGCAACTGTTGGGAAGGGCGATCGGTGCGGGCCTCTTCGCTATTACGCCAG
CTGGCGAAAGGGGGATGTGCTGCAAGGCGATTAAGTTGGGTAACGCCAGGGTTTTCCCAGTCACGACGTT
GTAAAACGACGGCCAGTGAATTGTAATACGACTCACTATAGGGCGAATTGGGCCCGACGTCGCATGCTCC
CGGCCGCCATGGCGGCCGCGGGAATTCGATTGGGCGATGAGTGGT
