>Addgene plasmid #68174 | pPAtUbq10 (GB0223) | addgene partial sequence | sequence record 125538 | SP6 5'-ATTTAGGTGACACTATAG-3'
TATGGTCGACCTGCAGGCGGCCGCGAATTCACTAGTGATTGGGCGATGAGTGGTCTCGCATTCTGTTAAT
CAGAAAAACTCAGATTAATCGACAAATTCGATCGCACAAACTAGAAACTAACACCAGATCTAGATAGAAA
TCACAAATCGAAGAGTAATTATTCGACAAAACTCAAATTATTTGAACAAATCGGATGATATCTATGAAAC
CCTAATCGAGAATTAAGATGATATCTAACGATCAAACCCAGAAAATCGTCTTCGATCTAAGATTAACAGA
ATCTAAACCAAAGAACATATACGAAATTGGGATCGAACGAAAACAAAATCGAAGATTTTGAGAGAATAAG
GAACACAGAAATTTACCTTGATCACGGTAGAGAGAATTGAGAGAAAGTTTTTAAGATTTTGAGAAATTGA
AATCTGAATTGTGAAGAAGAAGAGCTCTTTGGGTATTGTTTTATAGAAGAAGAAGAAGAAAAGACGAGGA
CGACTAGGTCACGAGAAAGCTAAGGCGGTGAAGCAATAGCTAATAATAAAATGACACGTGTATTGAGCGT
TGTTTACACGCAAAGTTGTTTTTGGCTAATTGCCTTATTTTTAGGTTGAGGAAAAGTATTTGTGCTTTGA
GTTGATAAACACGACTCGTGTGTGCCGGCTGCAACCACTTTGACGCCGTTTATTACTGACTCGTCGACCT
CCCGAGACCACTCATCGCCCAATCGAATTCCCGCGGCCGCCATGGCGGCC
