>Addgene plasmid #68174 | pPAtUbq10 (GB0223) | addgene partial sequence | sequence record 127854 | T7 5'-TAATACGACTCACTATAGGG-3'
CTCCGGCCGCCATGGCGGCCGCGGGAATTCGATTGGGCGATGAGTGGTCTCGGGAGGTCGACGAGTCAGT
AATAAACGGCGTCAAAGTGGTTGCAGCCGGCACACACGAGTCGTGTTTATCAACTCAAAGCACAAATACT
TTTCCTCAACCTAAAAATAAGGCAATTAGCCAAAAACAACTTTGCGTGTAAACAACGCTCAATACACGTG
TCATTTTATTATTAGCTATTGCTTCACCGCCTTAGCTTTCTCGTGACCTAGTCGTCCTCGTCTTTTCTTC
TTCTTCTTCTATAAAACAATACCCAAAGAGCTCTTCTTCTTCACAATTCAGATTTCAATTTCTCAAAATC
TTAAAAACTTTCTCTCAATTCTCTCTACCGTGATCAAGGTAAATTTCTGTGTTCCTTATTCTCTCAAAAT
CTTCGATTTTGTTTTCGTTCGATCCCAATTTCGTATATGTTCTTTGGTTTAGATTCTGTTAATCTTAGAT
CGAAGACGATTTTCTGGGTTTGATCGTTAGATATCATCTTAATTCTCGATTAGGGTTTCATAGATATCAT
CCGATTTGTTCAAATAATTTGAGTTTTGTCGAATAATTACTCTTCGATTTGTGATTTCTATCTAGATCTG
GTGTTAGTTTCTAGTTTGTGCGATCGAATTTGTCGATTAATCTGAGTTTTT
